>Addgene plasmid #118545 | pMRE-Tn5-165 | addgene full sequence | sequence record 226515 | Addgene NGS Result
ATGGTGAGCAAGGGCGAGGCAGTGATCAAGGAGTTCATGCGGTTCAAGGTGCACATGGAGGGCTCCATGA
ACGGCCACGAGTTCGAGATCGAGGGCGAGGGCGAGGGCCGCCCCTACGAGGGCACCCAGACCGCCAAGCT
GAAGGTGACCAAGGGTGGCCCCCTGCCCTTCTCCTGGGACATCCTGTCCCCTCAGTTCATGTACGGCTCC
AGGGCCTTCATCAAGCACCCCGCCGACATCCCCGACTACTATAAGCAGTCCTTCCCCGAGGGCTTCAAGT
GGGAGCGCGTGATGAACTTCGAGGACGGCGGCGCCGTGACCGTGACCCAGGACACCTCCCTGGAGGACGG
CACCCTGATCTACAAGGTGAAGCTCCGCGGCACCAACTTCCCTCCTGACGGCCCCGTAATGCAGAAGAAG
ACAATGGGCTGGGAAGCGTCCACCGAGCGGTTGTACCCCGAGGACGGCGTGCTGAAGGGCGACATTAAGA
TGGCCCTGCGCCTGAAGGACGGCGGCCGCTACCTGGCGGACTTCAAGACCACCTACAAGGCCAAGAAGCC
CGTGCAGATGCCCGGCGCCTACAACGTCGACCGCAAGTTGGACATCACCTCCCACAACGAGGACTACACC
GTGGTGGAACAGTACGAACGCTCCGAGGGCCGCCACTCCACCGGCGGCATGGACGAGCTGTACAAGTAAG
TAATTAGCTGAGCTTGGACTCCTGTTGATAGATCCAGTAATGACCTCAGAACTCCATCTGGATTTGTTCA
GAACGCTCGGTTGCCGCCGGGCGTTTTTTATTGGTGAGAATCCAAGCTAGCTTGGCGAGATTTTCAGGAG
CTAAGGAAGCTAAAATGGAGAAAAAAATCACTGGATATACCACCGTTGATATATCCCAATGGCATCGTAA
AGAACATTTTGAGGCATTTCAGTCAGTTGCTCAATGTACCTATAACCAGACCGTTCAGCTGGATATTACG
GCCTTTTTAAAGACCGTAAAGAAAAATAAGCACAAGTTTTATCCGGCCTTTATTCACATTCTTGCCCGCC
TGATGAATGCTCATCCGGAATTTCGTATGGCAATGAAAGACGGTGAGCTGGTGATATGGGATAGTGTTCA
CCCTTGTTACACCGTTTTCCATGAGCAAACTGAAACGTTTTCATCGCTCTGGAGTGAATACCACGACGAT
TTCCGGCAGTTTCTACACATATATTCGCAAGATGTGGCGTGTTACGGTGAAAACCTGGCCTATTTCCCTA
AAGGGTTTATTGAGAATATGTTTTTCGTCTCAGCCAATCCCTGGGTGAGTTTCACCAGTTTTGATTTAAA
CGTGGCCAATATGGACAACTTCTTCGCCCCCGTTTTCACCATGGGCAAATATTATACGCAAGGCGACAAG
GTGCTGATGCCGCTGGCGATTCAGGTTCATCATGCCGTTTGTGATGGCTTCCATGTCGGCAGAATGCTTA
ATGAATTACAACAGTACTGCGATGAGTGGCAGGGCGGGGCGTAATTTTTTTAAGGCAGTTATTGGTGCCC
TTAAACGCCTGGGGTAATGACTCTCTAGCTTGAGGCATCAAATAAAACGAAAGGCTCAGTCGAAAGACTG
GGCCTTTCGTTTTATCTGTTGTTTGTCGGTGAACGCTCTCCTGAGTAGGACAAATCCGCCGCTAGGAGCT
TGCGGCCGCCAGGATATCGACCCAAGTACCGCCACCTAACAATTCGTTCAAGCCGAGATCGGCTTCCCGG
CCGACGCGTCAATTCGAGCGCGTCAATTCGAGGGCCGCGGCCTAGGCGGCCAGATCTGATCAAGAGACAG
TCTAGCTAGAATTAATTCGAGTCGACCGATCCCGTACACAAGTAGCGTCCTGAACGGAACCTTTCCCGTT
TTCCAGGATCTGATCTTCCATGTGACCTCCTAACATGGTAACGTTCATGATAACTTCTGCTCTTCATCGT
GCGGCCGACTGGGCTAAATCTGTGTTCTCTTCGGCGGCGCTGGGTGATCCTCGCCGTACTGCCCGCTTGG
TTAACGTCGCCGCCCAATTGGCAAAATATTCTGGTAAATCAATAACCATCTCATCAGAGGGTAGTGAAGC
CATGCAGGAAGGCGCTTACCGATTTATCCGCAATCCCAACGTTTCTGCCGAGGCGATCAGAAAGGCTGGC
GCCATGCAAACAGTCAAGTTGGCTCAGGAGTTTCCCGAACTGCTGGCCATTGAGGACACCACCTCTTTGA
GTTATCGCCACCAGGTCGCCGAAGAGCTTGGCAAGCTGGGCTCTATTCAGGATAAATCCCGCGGATGGTG
GGTTCACTCCGTTCTCTTGCTCGAGGCCACCACATTCCGCACCGTAGGATTACTGCATCAGGAGTGGTGG
ATGCGCCCGGATGACCCTGCCGATGCGGATGAAAAGGAGAGTGGCAAATGGCTGGCAGCCGCCGCAACTA
GCCGGTTACGCATGGGCAGCATGATGAGCAACGTGATTGCGGTCTGTGACCGCGAAGCCGATATTCATGC
TTATCTGCAGGACAAACTGGCGCATAACGAGCGCTTCGTGGTGCGCTCCAAGCACCCACGCAAGGACGTA
GAGTCTGGGTTGTATCTGTACGACCATCTGAAGAACCAACCGGAGTTGGGTGGCTATCAGATCAGCATTC
CGCAAAAGGGCGTGGTGGATAAACGCGGTAAACGTAAAAATCGACCAGCCCGCAAGGCGAGCTTGAGCCT
GCGCAGTGGGCGCATCACGCTAAAACAGGGGAATATCACGCTCAACGCGGTGCTGGCCGAGGAGATTAAC
CCGCCCAAGGGTGAGACCCCGTTGAAATGGTTGTTGCTGACCAGCGAACCGGTCGAGTCGCTAGCCCAAG
CCTTGCGCGTCATCGACATTTATACCCATCGCTGGCGGATCGAGGAGTTCCATAAGGCATGGAAAACCGG
AGCAGGAGCCGAGAGGCAACGCATGGAGGAGCCGGATAATCTGGAGCGGATGGTCTCGATCCTCTCGTTT
GTTGCGGTCAGGCTGTTACAGCTCAGAGAAAGCTTCACGCTGCCGCAAGCACTCAGGGCGCAAGGGCTGC
TAAAGGAAGCGGAACACGTAGAAAGCCAGTCCGCAGAAACGGTGCTGACCCCGGATGAATGTCAGCTACT
GGGCTATCTGGACAAGGGAAAACGCAAGCGCAAAGAGAAAGCAGGTAGCTTGCAGTGGGCTTACATGGCG
ATAGCTAGACTGGGCGGTTTTATGGACAGCAAGCGAACCGGAATTGCCAGCTGGGGCGCCCTCTGGGAAG
GTTGGGAAGCCCTGCAAAGTAAACTGGATGGCTTTCTTGCCGCCAAGGATCTGATGGCGCAGGGGATCAA
GATCTGATCGGTCGATCGAATTAATTCCCAATTCTTGAAGACGAAAGGGCCTCGTGATACGCCTATTTTT
ATAGGTTAATGTCATGATAATAATGGTTTCTTAGACGTCAGGTGGCACTTTTCGGGGAAATGTGCGCGGA
ACCCCTATTTGTTTATTTTTCTAAATACATTCAAATATGTATCCGCTCATGAGACAATAACCCTGATAAA
TGCTTCAATAATATTGAAAAAGGAAGAGTATGAGTATTCAACATTTCCGTGTCGCCCTTATTCCCTTTTT
TGCGGCATTTTGCCTTCCTGTTTTTGCTCACCCAGAAACGCTGGTGAAAGTAAAAGATGCTGAAGATCAG
TTGGGTGCACGAGTGGGTTACATCGAACTGGATCTCAACAGCGGTAAGATCCTTGAGAGTTTTCGCCCCG
AAGAACGTTTTCCAATGATGAGCACTTTTAAAGTTCTGCTATGTGGCGCGGTATTATCCCGTATTGACGC
CGGGCAAGAGCAACTCGGTCGCCGCATACACTATTCTCAGAATGACTTGGTTGAGTACTCACCAGTCACA
GAAAAGCATCTTACGGATGGCATGACAGTAAGAGAATTATGCAGTGCTGCCATAACCATGAGTGATAACA
CTGCGGCCAACTTACTTCTGACAACGATCGGAGGACCGAAGGAGCTAACCGCTTTTTTGCACAACATGGG
GGATCATGTAACTCGCCTTGATCGTTGGGAACCGGAGCTGAATGAAGCCATACCAAACGACGAGCGTGAC
ACCACGATGCCTGTAGCAATGGCAACAACGTTGCGCAAACTATTAACTGGCGAACTACTTACTCTAGCTT
CCCGGCAACAATTAATAGACTGGATGGAGGCGGATAAAGTTGCAGGACCACTTCTGCGCTCGGCCCTTCC
GGCTGGCTGGTTTATTGCTGATAAATCTGGAGCCGGTGAGCGTGGGTCTCGCGGTATCATTGCAGCACTG
GGGCCAGATGGTAAGCCCTCCCGTATCGTAGTTATCTACACGACGGGGAGTCAGGCAACTATGGATGAAC
GAAATAGACAGATCGCTGAGATAGGTGCCTCACTGATTAAGCATTGGTAACTGTCAGACCAAGTTTACTC
ATATATACTTTAGATTGATTTAAAACTTCATTTTTAATTTAAAAGGATCTAGGTGAAGATCCGGGGAATT
GGGGATCAATTCCGTTTTCCGCTGCATAACCCTGCTTCGGGGTCATTATAGCGATTTTTTCGGTATATCC
ATCCTTTTTCGCACGATATACAGGATTTTGCCAAAGGGTTCGTGTAGACTTTCCTTGGTGTATCCAACGG
CGTCAGCCGGGCAGGATAGGTGAAGTAGGCCCACCCGCGAGCGGGTGTTCCTTCTTCACTGTCCCTTATT
CGCACCTGGCGGTGCTCAACGGGAATCCTGCTCTGCGAGGCTGGCCGGCTACCGCCGGCGTAACAGATGA
GGGCAAGCGGATGGCTGATGAAACCAAGCCAACCAGGAAGGGCAGCCCACCTATCACGGAATTGATCCGG
CCACGATGCGTCCGGCGTAGAGGATCTGAAGATCAGCAGTTCAACCTGTTGATAGTACGTACTAAGCTCT
CATGTTTCACGTACTAAGCTCTCATGTTTAACGTACTAAGCTCTCATGTTTAACGAACTAAACCCTCATG
GCTAACGTACTAAGCTCTCATGTTTCACGTACTAAGCTCTCATGTTTGAACAATAAAATTAATATAAATC
AGCAACTTAAATAGCCTCTAAGGTTTTAAGTTTTATAAGAAAAAAAAGAATATATAAGGCTTTTAAAGCT
TTTAAGGTTTAACGGTTGTGGACAACAAGCCAGGGATGTAACGCACTGAGAAGCCCTTAGAGCCTCTCAA
AGCAATTTTGAGTGACACAGGAACACTTAACGGCTGACATGGGAATTAATTCTGACTCTTATACACAAGT
GCGGCCCTCGAATTGACGCGCTCCACCGCGGTGGCGGCCGCTCTAGAACTAGTGGATCCCCCGGGCTGCA
GGAATTCGATATCCATAAACTGCCAGGAATTGGGGATCGGATTCGAGCTCTCAGCGATCGGCTCGTTGCC
CTGCGCCGCTCCAAAGCCCGCGACGCAGCGCCGGCAGGCAGAGCAAGTAGAGGGCAGCGCCTGCAATCCA
TGCCCACCCGTTCCACGTTGTTATAGAAGCCGCATAGATCGCCGTGAAGAGGAGGGGTCCGACGATCGAG
GTCAGGCTGGTGAGCGCCGCCAGTGAGCCTTGCAGCTGCCCCTGACGTTCCTCATCCACCTGCCTGGACA
ACATTGCTTGCAGCGCCGGCATTCCGATGCCACCCGAAGCAAGCAGGACCATGATCGGGAACGCCATCCA
TCCCCGTGTCGCGAAGGCAAGCAGGATGTAGCCTGTGCCGTCGGCAATCATTCCGAGCATGAGTGCCCGC
CTTTCGCCGAGCCGGGCGGCTACAGGGCCGGTGATCATTGCCTGGGCGAGTGAATGCAGAATGCCAAATG
CGGCAAGCGAAATGCCGATCGTGGTCGCGTCCCAGTGAAAGCGATCCTCGCCGAAAATGACCCAAAGCGC
GGCCGGCACCTGTCCGACAAGTTGCATGATGAAGAAGACCGCCATCAGGGCGGCGACGACGGTCATGCCC
CGGGCCCACCGGAACGAAGCGAGCGGGTTGAGAGCCTCCCGGCGTAACGGCCGGCGTTCGCCTTTGTGCG
ACTCCGGCAAAAGGAAACAGCCCGTCAGGAAATTGAGGCCGTTCAAGGCTGCCGCGGCGAAGAACGGAGC
GTGGGGGGAGAAACCGCCCATCAGCCCACCGAGCACAGGTCCCGCGACCATCCCGAACCCGAAACAGGCG
CTCATGAAGCCGAAGTGCCGCGCGCGCTCATCGCCATCAGTGATATCGGCAATATAAGCGCCGGCTACCG
CCCCAGTCGCCCCGGTGATGCCGGCCACGATCCGCCCGATATAGAGAACCCAAAGGAAAGGCGCTGTCGC
CATGATGGCGTAGTCGACAGTGGCGCCGGCCAGCGAGACGAGCAAGATTGGCCGCCGCCCGAAACGATCC
GACAGCGCGCCCAGCACAGGTGCGCAGGCAAATTGCACCAACGCATACAGCGCCAGCAGAATGCCATAGT
GGGCGGTGACGTCGTTCGAGTGAACCAGATCGCGCAGGAGGCCCGGCAGCACCGGCATAATCAGGCCGAT
GCCGACAGCGTCGAGCGCGACAGTGCTCAGAATTACGATCAGGGGTATGTTGGGTTTCACGTCTGGCCTC
CGGACCAGCCTCCGCTGGTCCGATTGAACGCGCGGATTCTTTATCACTGATAAGTTGGTGGACATATTAT
GTTTATCAGTGATAAAGTGTCAAGCATGACAAAGTTGCAGCCGAATACAGTGATCCGTGCCGCCCTGGAC
CTGTTGAACGAGGTCGGCGTAGACGGTCTGACGACACGCAAACTGGCGGAACGGTTGGGGGTTCAGCAGC
CGGCGCTTTACTGGCACTTCAGGAACAAGCGGGCGCTGCTCGACGCACTGGCCGAAGCCATGCTGGCGGA
GAATCATACGCATTCGGTGCCGAGAGCCGACGACGACTGGCGCTCATTTCTGATCGGGAATGCCCGCAGC
TTCAGGCAGGCGCTGCTCGCCTACCGCGATGGCGCGCGCATCCATGCCGGCACGCGACCGGGCGCACCGC
AGATGGAAACGGCCGACGCGCAGCTTCGCTTCCTCTGCGAGGCGGGTTTTTCGGCCGGGGACGCCGTCAA
TGCGCTGATGACAATCAGCTACTTCACTGTTGGGGCCGTGCTTGAGGAGCAGGCCGGCGACAGCGATGCC
GGCGAGCGCGGCGGCACCGTTGAACAGGCTCCGCTCTCGCCGCTGTTGCGGGCCGCGATAGACGCCTTCG
ACGAAGCCGGTCCGGACGCAGCGTTCGAGCAGGGACTCGCGGTGATTGTCGATGGATTGGCGAAAAGGAG
GCTCGTTGTCAGGAACGTTGAAGGACCGAGAAAGGGTGCTAAGAAACCATTATTATCATGAAGCTCGCAC
GCTGCCGCAAGCACTCAGGGCGCAAGGGCTGCTAAAGGAAGCGGAACACGTAGAAAGCCAGTCCGCAGAA
ACGGTGCTGACCCCGGATGAATGTCAGCTACTGGGCTATCTGGACAAGGGAAAACGCAAGCGCAAAGAGA
AAGCAGGTAGCTTGCAGTGGGCTTACATGGCGATAGCTAGACTGGGCGGTCTTATGGACAGCAAGCGAAC
CGGAATTGCCAGCTGGGGCGCCCTCTGGTAAGGTTGGGAAGCCCTGCAAAGTAAACTGGATGGCTTTCTT
GCCGCCAAGGATCTGATGGCGCAGGGGATCAAGATCTGATCAAGAGACAGGATACTAGTGGAGGAAGAAA
AA
Features (pLannotate 1.2.2; 16 found; start..end, strand, type, name):
      1..696     +  CDS            mScarlet-I: mScarlet-I is a basic (constitutively fluorescent) red fluorescent protein published in 2016, derived from synthetic construct. It is reported to be a rapidly-maturing monomer with moderate acid sensitivity.
    717..811     +  terminator     lambda t0 terminator: transcription terminator from phage lambda
    826..854     +  promoter       cat promoter (fragment): promoter of the E. coli cat gene encoding chloramphenicol acetyltransferase
    855..1511    +  CDS            cat: CAT_ECOLX - Experimental evidence at protein level: Swiss-Prot protein existence level 1. This enzyme is an effector of chloramphenicol resistance in bacteria. From Escherichia coli. This protein is used as a marker in many commonly used cloning vectors, such as pACYC184.
   1579..1665    +  terminator     rrnB T1 terminator: Escherichia coli rrnB; transcription terminator T1 from the E. coli rrnB gene
   1693..1719    +  CDS            GmR (fragment): gentamycin acetyltransferase; aacC1; confers resistance to gentamycin
   1937..3364    +  CDS            tnpA: TN5P_ECOLX - Also known as tnp. Experimental evidence at protein level: Swiss-Prot protein existence level 1. Mediates transposition of transposon Tn5 by a 'cut and paste' mechanism. First, the monomeric transposase binds the 19 bp inverted DNA repeats flanking the transposon. Then, dimerization of the DNA- bound transposase creates a synaptic DNA complex. After nicking of the first DNA strand, excision of the transposon proceeds through a series of intermediates. The transposase then mediates the insertion of the transposon at a new site by strand transfer. The activity of the wild- type tran
   3495..3599    +  promoter       AmpR promoter: bla
   3600..4460    +  CDS            AmpR: β-lactamase; bla; confers resistance to ampicillin, carbenicillin, and related antibiotics
   4699..4808    +  oriT           oriT: incP origin of transfer
   4841..4886    +  CDS            traJ (fragment): oriT-recognizing protein; traJ
   4957..5289    +  rep_origin     R6K γ ori (fragment): γ replication origin from E. coli plasmid R6K; requires the R6K initiator protein pi for replication
   5340..5403    +  misc_feature   MCS (fragment): pBluescript multiple cloning site
   5441..6640    -  CDS            TcR: tetracycline efflux protein; tetA; confers resistance to tetracycline
   6746..7388    +  CDS            TetR (fragment): tetracycline resistance regulatory protein; tetR
   7410..7736    +  CDS            tnpA (fragment): TN5P_ECOLX - Also known as tnp. Experimental evidence at protein level: Swiss-Prot protein existence level 1. Mediates transposition of transposon Tn5 by a 'cut and paste' mechanism. First, the monomeric transposase binds the 19 bp inverted DNA repeats flanking the transposon. Then, dimerization of the DNA- bound transposase creates a synaptic DNA complex. After nicking of the first DNA strand, excision of the transposon proceeds through a series of intermediates. The transposase then mediates the insertion of the transposon at a new site by strand transfer. The activity of the wild- type tran
