[The description below was written by a language model from this plasmid's Addgene catalogue record and pLannotate feature annotations shown in this document.]
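Description:
pMRE-Tn5-165 is a miniTn5 suicide delivery plasmid built on the pAG408 backbone and designed to insert a constitutively expressed red fluorescent protein gene into the chromosomes of diverse bacteria. It replicates from an R6K γ origin, which depends on the pi initiator protein, so it is maintained only in pir-carrying hosts such as the recorded E. coli S17-1 lambda pir strain. In that host it is selected with ampicillin through a bla cassette. An incP oriT, with an adjacent traJ fragment, allows conjugative mobilisation into recipient species. These lack pi and cannot sustain the plasmid, so marker-resistant recipients are expected to arise from transposition rather than plasmid maintenance.

The payload is the synthetic mScarlet-I coding sequence, a rapidly maturing monomeric red fluorescent protein, followed by the lambda t0 terminator. It was introduced by Gibson cloning. The record calls expression constitutive, but the feature table annotates no promoter for mScarlet-I, so the driving promoter is not stated. Downstream lies a chloramphenicol acetyltransferase gene with a fragment of its own promoter and an rrnB T1 terminator. A tetracycline efflux gene (tetA) and a partial tetR are also present. This matches the chloramphenicol and tetracycline selectable markers listed for recipients.

A full-length Tn5 transposase gene (tnpA) is annotated alongside the ampicillin marker, oriT and origin. In miniTn5 designs the transposase typically sits outside the mobile element so that insertions are stable, but the transposon ends are not annotated here, so the exact boundaries cannot be confirmed. Short GmR and second tnpA fragments appear to be backbone remnants. The plasmid belongs to a toolbox for fluorescently tagging bacteria through chromosomal insertion.
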