Addgene plasmid #118545: pMRE-Tn5-165
Purpose: miniTn5 plasmid to deliver constitutively expressed fluorescent protein genes in bacteria
Depositing lab: Mitja Remus-Emsermann. Depositing organization: University of Canterbury. Publication: Chromatic Bacteria - A Broad Host-Range Plasmid and Chromosomal Insertion Toolbox for Fluorescent Protein Expression in Bacteria. Schlechter RO, Jun H, Bernach M, Oso S, Boyd E, Munoz-Lintz DA, Dobson RCJ, Remus DM, Remus-Emsermann MNP. Front Microbiol. 2018 Dec 12;9:3052. doi: 10.3389/fmicb.2018.03052. eCollection 2018. PubMed 30631309.
Backbone
  Vector backbone: pAG408
  Vector type: Bacterial Expression ; miniTn5 delivery vector
  Selectable markers: Chloramphenicol/ Tetracycline
Growth in bacteria
  Bacterial resistance: Ampicillin, 100 μg/mL
  Growth temperature: 37°C
  Growth strain: E. coli S17-1 lambda pir
  Copy number: High Copy
Gene/Insert
  Gene/Insert name: mScarlet-I
  Species: Synthetic
  Cloning method: Gibson Cloning
Resource information
  A portion of this plasmid was derived from a plasmid made by: pTriEx-RhoA-wt_mScarlet-I_SGFP2
Terms and licenses: Academic/Nonprofit Terms; Industry Terms: Not Available to Industry
Depositor comments: Please visit https://www.biorxiv.org/content/early/2018/09/07/402172 for bioRxiv preprint.
How to cite: pMRE-Tn5-165 was a gift from Mitja Remus-Emsermann (Addgene plasmid # 118545 ; http://n2t.net/addgene:118545 ; RRID:Addgene_118545)
